>Addgene plasmid #219032 | SFFV-STAT5B-Brd 52 | addgene full sequence | sequence record 449795 | Addgene NGS Result
GAAAAGGGGGGACTGGAAGGGCTAATTCACTCCCAACGAAGACAAGATCTGCTTTTTGCTTGTACTGGGT
CTCTCTGGTTAGACCAGATCTGAGCCTGGGAGCTCTCTGGCTAACTAGGGAACCCACTGCTTAAGCCTCA
ATAAAGCTTGCCTTGAGTGCTTCAAGTAGTGTGTGCCCGTCTGTTGTGTGACTCTGGTAACTAGAGATCC
CTCAGACCCTTTTAGTCAGTGTGGAAAATCTCTAGCAGTAGTAGTTCATGTCATCTTATTATTCAGTATT
TATAACTTGCAAAGAAATGAATATCAGAGAGTGAGAGGAACTTGTTTATTGCAGCTTATAATGGTTACAA
ATAAAGCAATAGCATCACAAATTTCACAAATAAAGCATTTTTTTCACTGCATTCTAGTTGTGGTTTGTCC
AAACTCATCAATGTATCTTATCATGTCTGGCTCTAGCTATCCCGCCCCTAACTCCGCCCATCCCGCCCCT
AACTCCGCCCAGTTCCGCCCATTCTCCGCCCCATGGCTGACTAATTTTTTTTATTTATGCAGAGGCCGAG
GCCGCCTCGGCCTCTGAGCTATTCCAGAAGTAGTGAGGAGGCTTTTTTGGAGGCCTAGGGACGTACCCAA
TTCGCCCTATAGTGAGTCGTATTACGCGCGCTCACTGGCCGTCGTTTTACAACGTCGTGACTGGGAAAAC
CCTGGCGTTACCCAACTTAATCGCCTTGCAGCACATCCCCCTTTCGCCAGCTGGCGTAATAGCGAAGAGG
CCCGCACCGATCGCCCTTCCCAACAGTTGCGCAGCCTGAATGGCGAATGGG
[124 nt withheld, positions 822-945]
C
[91 nt withheld, positions 947-1037]
A
[49 nt withheld, positions 1039-1087]
CCTTTGACGTTGGAGTCCACGTTCTTT
[37 nt withheld, positions 1115-1151]
ACCCTATCTCGGTCTATTCTTTTGATTTATAAGGGATTTTGCCGATTTCGGCCTATTGGTTAAAAAATGA
GCTGATTTAACAAAAATTTAACGCGAATTTTAACAAAATATTAACGCTTACAATTTAGGTGGCACTTTTC
GGGGAAATGTGCGCGGAACCCCTATTTGTTTATTTTTCTAAATACATTCAAATATGTATCCGCTCATGAG
ACAATAACCCTGATAAATGCTTCAATAATATTGAAAAAGGAAGAGTATGAGTATTCAACATTTCCGTGTC
GCCCTTATTCCCTTTTTTGCGGCATTTTGCCTTCCTGTTTTTGCTCACCCAGAAACGCTGGTGAAAGTAA
AAGATGCTGAAGATCAGTTGGGTGCACGAGTGGGTTACATCGAACTGGATCTCAACAGCGGTAAGATCCT
TGAGAGTTTTCGCCCCGAAGAACGTTTTCCAATGATGAGCACTTTTAAAGTTCTGCTATGTGGCGCGGTA
TTATCCCGTATTGACGCCGGGCAAGAGCAACTCGGTCGCCGCATACACTATTCTCAGAATGACTTGGTTG
AGTACTCACCAGTCACAGAAAAGCATCTTACGGATGGCATGACAGTAAGAGAATTATGCAGTGCTGCCAT
AACCATGAGTGATAACACTGCGGCCAACTTACTTCTGACAACGATCGGAGGACCGAAGGAGCTAACCGCT
TTTTTGCACAACATGGGGGATCATGTAACTCGCCTTGATCGTTGGGAACCGGAGCTGAATGAAGCCATAC
CAAACGACGAGCGTGACACCACGATGCCTGTAGCAATGGCAACAACGTTGCGCAAACTATTAACTGGCGA
ACTACTTACTCTAGCTTCCCGGCAACAATTAATAGACTGGATGGAGGCGGATAAAGTTGCAGGACCACTT
CTGCGCTCGGCCCTTCCGGCTGGCTGGTTTATTGCTGATAAATCTGGAGCCGGTGAGCGTGGGTCTCGCG
GTATCATTGCAGCACTGGGGCCAGATGGTAAGCCCTCCCGTATCGTAGTTATCTACACGACGGGGAGTCA
GGCAACTATGGATGAACGAAATAGACAGATCGCTGAGATAGGTGCCTCACTGATTAAGCATTGGTAACTG
TCAGACCAAGTTTACTCATATATACTTTAGATTGATTTAAAACTTCATTTTTAATTTAAAAGGATCTAGG
TGAAGATCCTTTTTGATAATCTCATGACCAAAATCCCTTAACGTGAGTTTTCGTTCCACTGAGCGTCAGA
CCCCGTAGAAAAGATCAAAGGATCTTCTTGAGATCCTTTTTTTCTGCGCGTAATCTGCTGCTTGCAAACA
AAAAAACCACCGCTACCAGCGGTGGTTTGTTTGCCGGATCAAGAGCTACCAACTCTTTTTCCGAAGGTAA
CTGGCTTCAGCAGAGCGCAGATACCAAATACTGTTCTTCTAGTGTAGCCGTAGTTAGGCCACCACTTCAA
GAACTCTGTAGCACCGCCTACATACCTCGCTCTGCTAATCCTGTTACCAGTGGCTGCTGCCAGTGGCGAT
AAGTCGTGTCTTACCGGGTTGGACTCAAGACGATAGTTACCGGATAAGGCGCAGCGGTCGGGCTGAACGG
GGGGTTCGTGCACACAGCCCAGCTTGGAGCGAACGACCTACACCGAACTGAGATACCTACAGCGTGAGCT
ATGAGAAAGCGCCACGCTTCCCGAAGGGAGAAAGGCGGACAGGTATCCGGTAAGCGGCAGGGTCGGAACA
GGAGAGCGCACGAGGGAGCTTCCAGGGGGAAACGCCTGGTATCTTTATAGTCCTGTCGGGTTTCGCCACC
TCTGACTTGAGCGTCGATTTTTGTGATGCTCGTCAGGGGGGCGGAGCCTATGGAAAAACGCCAGCAACGC
GGCCTTTTTACGGTTCCTGGCCTTTTGCTGGCCTTTTGCTCACATGTTCTTTCCTGCGTTATCCCCTGAT
TCTGTGGATAACCGTATTACCGCCTTTGAGTGAGCTGATACCGCTCGCCGCAGCCGAACGACCGAGCGCA
GCGAGTCAGTGAGCGAGGAAGCGGAAGAGCGCCCAATACGCAAACCGCCTCTCCCCGCGCGTTGGCCGAT
TCATTAATGCAGCTGGCACGACAGGTTTCCCGACTGGAAAGCGGGCAGTGAGCGCAACGCAATTAATGTG
AGTTAGCTCACTCATTAGGCACCCCAGGCTTTACACTTTATGCTTCCGGCTCGTATGTTGTGTGGAATTG
TGAGCGGATAACAATTTCACACAGGAAACAGCTATGACCATGATTACGCCAAGCGCGCAATTAACCCTCA
CTAAAGGGAACAAAAGCTGGAGCTGCAAGCTTAATGTAGTCTTATGCAATACTCTTGTAGTCTTGCAACA
TGGTAACGATGAGTTAGCAACATGCCTTACAAGGAGAGAAAAAGCACCGTGCATGCCGATTGGTGGAAGT
AAGGTGGTACGATCGTGCCTTATTAGGAAGGCAACAGACGGGTCTGACATGGATTGGACGAACCACTGAA
TTGCCGCATTGCAGAGATATTGTATTTAAGTGCCTAGCTCGATACATAAACGGGTCTCTCTGGTTAGACC
AGATCTGAGCCTGGGAGCTCTCTGGCTAACTAGGGAACCCACTGCTTAAGCCTCAATAAAGCTTGCCTTG
AGTGCTTCAAGTAGTGTGTGCCCGTCTGTTGTGTGACTCTGGTAACTAGAGATCCCTCAGACCCTTTTAG
TCAGTGTGGAAAATCTCTAGCAGTGGCGCCCGAACAGGGACTTGAAAGCGAAAGGGAAACCAGAGGAGCT
CTCTCGACGCAGGACTCGGCTTGCTGAAGCGCGCACGGCAAGAGGCGAGGGGCGGCGACTGGTGAGTACG
CCAAAAATTTTGACTAGCGGAGGCTAGAAGGAGAGAGATGGGTGCGAGAGCGTCAGTATTAAGCGGGGGA
GAATTAGATCGCGATGGGAAAAAATTCGGTTAAGGCCAGGGGGAAAGAAAAAATATAAATTAAAACATAT
AGTATGGGCAAGCAGGGAGCTAGAACGATTCGCAGTTAATCCTGGCCTGTTAGAAACATCAGAAGGCTGT
AGACAAATACTGGGACAGCTACAACCATCCCTTCAGACAGGATCAGAAGAACTTAGATCATTATATAATA
CAGTAGCAACCCTCTATTGTGTGCATCAAAGGATAGAGATAAAAGACACCAAGGAAGCTTTAGACAAGAT
AGAGGAAGAGCAAAACAAAAGTAAGACCACCGCACAGCAAGCGGCCGCTGATCTTCAGACCTGGAGGAGG
AGATATGAGGGACAATTGGAGAAGTGAATTATATAAATATAAAGTAGTAAAAATTGAACCATTAGGAGTA
GCACCCACCAAGGCAAAGAGAAGAGTGGTGCAGAGAGAAAAAAGAGCAGTGGGAATAGGAGCTTTGTTCC
TTGGGTTCTTGGGAGCAGCAGGAAGCACTATGGGCGCAGCGTCAATGACGCTGACGGTACAGGCCAGACA
ATTATTGTCTGGTATAGTGCAGCAGCAGAACAATTTGCTGAGGGCTATTGAGGCGCAACAGCATCTGTTG
CAACTCACAGTCTGGGGCATCAAGCAGCTCCAGGCAAGAATCCTGGCTGTGGAAAGATACCTAAAGGATC
AACAGCTCCTGGGGATTTGGGGTTGCTCTGGAAAACTCATTTGCACCACTGCTGTGCCTTGGAATGCTAG
TTGGAGTAATAAATCTCTGGAACAGATTTGGAATCACACGACCTGGATGGAGTGGGACAGAGAAATTAAC
AATTACACAAGCTTAATACACTCCTTAATTGAAGAATCGCAAAACCAGCAAGAAAAGAATGAACAAGAAT
TATTGGAATTAGATAAATGGGCAAGTTTGTGGAATTGGTTTAACATAACAAATTGGCTGTGGTATATAAA
ATTATTCATAATGATAGTAGGAGGCTTGGTAGGTTTAAGAATAGTTTTTGCTGTACTTTCTATAGTGAAT
AGAGTTAGGCAGGGATATTCACCATTATCGTTTCAGACCCACCTCCCAACCCCGAGGGGACCCGACAGGC
CCGAAGGAATAGAAGAAGAAGGTGGAGAGAGAGACAGAGACAGATCCATTCGATTAGTGAACGGATCTCG
ACGGTATCGGTTAACTTTTAAAAGAAAAGGGGGGATTGGGGGGTACAGTGCAGGGGAAAGAATAGTAGAC
ATAATAGCAACAGACATACAAACTAAAGAATTACAAAAACAAATTACAAAAATTCAAAATTTTATCGATC
ACGAGACTAGCCTCGAGCTGGCTGCAGTAACGCCATTTTGCAAGGCATGGAAAAATACCAAACCAAGAAT
AGAGAAGTTCAGATCAAGGGCGGGTACATGAAAATAGCTAACGTTGGGCCAAACAGGATATCTGCGGTGA
GCAGTTTCGGCCCCGGCCCGGGGCCAAGAACAGATGGTCACCGCAGTTTCGGCCCCGGCCCGAGGCCAAG
AACAGATGGTCCCCAGATATGGCCCAACCCTCAGCAGTTTCTTAAGACCCATCAGATGTTTCCAGGCTCC
CCCAAGGACCTGAAATGACCCTGCGCCTTATTTGAATTAACCAATCAGCCTGCTTCTCGCTTCTGTTCGC
GCGCTTCTGCTTCCCGAGCTCTATAAAAGAGCTCACAACCCCTCACTCGGCGCGCCAGTCCTCCGACAGA
CTGAGTCGGCCGGTCGAATCAAGCTTATCGATACCGTCGACGGATCCGCTAGCCCGCGGTTCGAAATGGC
TGTGTGGATACAAGCTCAGCAGCTCCAAGGAGAAGCCCTTCATCAGATGCAAGCGTTATATGGCCAGCAT
TTTCCCATTGAGGTGCGGCATTATTTATCCCAGTGGATTGAAAGCCAAGCATGGGACTCAGTAGATCTTG
ATAATCCACAGGAGAACATTAAGGCCACCCAGCTCCTGGAGGGCCTGGTGCAGGAGCTGCAGAAGAAGGC
AGAGCACCAGGTGGGGGAAGATGGGTTTTTACTGAAGATCAAGCTGGGGCACTATGCCACACAGCTCCAG
AACACGTATGACCGCTGCCCCATGGAGCTGGTCCGCTGCATCCGCCATATATTGTACAATGAACAGAGGT
TGGTCCGAGAAGCCAACAATGGTAGCTCTCCAGCTGGAAGCCTTGCTGATGCCATGTCCCAGAAACACCT
CCAGATCAACCAGACGTTTGAGGAGCTGCGACTGGTCACGCAGGACACAGAGAATGAGTTAAAAAAGCTG
CAGCAGACTCAGGAGTACTTCATCATCCAGTACCAGGAGAGCCTGAGGATCCAAGCTCAGTTTGGCCCGC
TGGCCCAGCTGAGCCCCCAGGAGCGTCTGAGCCGGGAGACGGCCCTCCAGCAGAAGCAGGTGTCTCTGGA
GGCCTGGTTGCAGCGTGAGGCACAGACACTGCAGCAGTACCGCGTGGAGCTGGCCGAGAAGCACCAGAAG
ACCCTGCAGCTGCTGCGGAAGCAGCAGACCATCATCCTGGATGACGAGCTGATCCAGTGGAAGCGGCGGC
AGCAGCTGGCCGGGAACGGCGGGCCCCCCGAGGGCAGCCTGGACGTGCTACAGTCCTGGTGTGAGAAGTT
GGCCGAGATCATCTGGCAGAACCGGCAGCAGATCCGCAGGGCTGAGCACCTCTGCCAGCAGCTGCCCATC
CCCGGCCCAGTGGAGGAGATGCTGGCCGAGGTCAACGCCACCATCACGGACATTATCTCAGCCCTGGTGA
CCAGCACGTTCATCATTGAGAAGCAGCCTCCTCAGGTCCTGAAGACCCAGACCAAGTTTGCAGCCACTGT
GCGCCTGCTGGTGGGCGGGAAGCTGAACGTGCACATGAACCCCCCCCAGGTGAAGGCCACCATCATCAGT
GAGCAGCAGGCCAAGTCTCTGCTCAAGAACGAGAACACCCGCAAGTAACCGGTCGGATCCCCCGGGCTGC
AGGAATTCGAGCATCTTACCGCCATTTATTCCCATATTTGTTCTGTTTTTCTTGATTTGGGTATACATTT
AAATGTTAATAAAACAAAATGGTGGGGCAATCATTTACATTTTTAGGGATATGTAATTACTAGTTCAGGT
GTATTGCCACAAGACAAACATGTTAAGAAACTTTCCCGTTATTTACGCTCTGTTCCTGTTAATCAACCTC
TGGATTACAAAATTTGTGAAAGATTGACTGATATTCTTAACTATGTTGCTCCTTTTACGCTGTGTGGATA
TGCTGCTTTAATGCCTCTGTATCATGCTATTGCTTCCCGTACGGCTTTCGTTTTCTCCTCCTTGTATAAA
TCCTGGTTGCTGTCTCTTTATGAGGAGTTGTGGCCCGTTGTCCGTCAACGTGGCGTGGTGTGCTCTGTGT
TTGCTGACGCAACCCCCACTGGCTGGGGCATTGCCACCACCTGTCAACTCCTTTCTGGGACTTTCGCTTT
CCCCCTCCCGATCGCCACGGCAGAACTCATCGCCGCCTGCCTTGCCCGCTGCTGGACAGGGGCTAGGTTG
CTGGGCACTGATAATTCCGTGGTGTTGTCGGGGAAGCTGACGTCCTTTGCAATTCGATATCAAGCTGTAC
CTTCTAGATGTACACTTTTTCGAGCGCTTCTAGACCAATGACTTACAAGGCAGCTGTAGATCTTAGCCAC
TTTTTAAAA
Features (pLannotate 1.2.2; 28 found; start..end, strand, type, name):
     14..247     +  LTR            3' LTR (ΔU3): self-inactivating 3' long terminal repeat (LTR) from HIV-1
    319..440     +  polyA_signal   SV40 poly(A) signal: SV40 polyadenylation signal
    480..615     +  rep_origin     SV40 ori: SV40 origin of replication
    636..654     -  promoter       T7 promoter: promoter for bacteriophage T7 RNA polymerase
    662..817     +  CDS            lacZα (fragment): LacZα fragment of β-galactosidase; lacZ fragment
    822..1250    +  rep_origin     f1 ori (sequence partly withheld): f1 bacteriophage origin of replication; arrow indicates direction of (+) strand synthesis
   1303..1407    +  promoter       AmpR promoter: bla
   1408..2268    +  CDS            AmpR: β-lactamase; bla; confers resistance to ampicillin, carbenicillin, and related antibiotics
   2439..3027    +  rep_origin     ori: high-copy-number ColE1/pMB1/pBR322/pUC origin of replication
   3210..3302    +  CDS            lacI (fragment): lac repressor; lacI; The lac repressor binds to the lac operator to inhibit transcription in E. coli. This inhibition can be relieved by adding lactose or isopropyl-β-D-thiogalactopyranoside (IPTG).
   3315..3336    +  protein_bind   CAP binding site: CAP binding activates transcription in the presence of cAMP. E. coli catabolite activator protein
   3351..3381    +  promoter       lac promoter: promoter for the E. coli lac operon
   3389..3405    +  protein_bind   lac operator: The lac repressor binds to the lac operator to inhibit transcription in E. coli. This inhibition can be relieved by adding lactose or isopropyl-β-D-thiogalactopyranoside (IPTG). lac repressor encoded by lacI
   3450..3468    +  promoter       T3 promoter: promoter for bacteriophage T3 RNA polymerase
   3496..3722    +  promoter       RSV promoter: Rous sarcoma virus enhancer/promoter
   3723..3903    +  LTR            5' LTR (truncated): truncated 5' long terminal repeat (LTR) from HIV-1
   3950..4075    +  misc_feature   HIV-1 Ψ: packaging signal of human immunodeficiency virus type 1
   4059..4422    +  CDS            HIV-1 gag (fragment): gag protein from human immunodeficiency virus 1; gag
   4568..4801    +  misc_feature   RRE: The Rev response element (RRE) of HIV-1 allows for Rev-dependent mRNA export from the nucleus to the cytoplasm.
   5178..5278    +  CDS            Rev (fragment): human immunodeficiency virus 1 (HIV-1) Rev protein; rev; enhances nuclear export of unspliced and incompletely spliced viral mRNAs
   5297..5414    +  misc_feature   cPPT/CTS: central polypurine tract and central termination sequence of HIV-1
   5448..5849    +  promoter       SFFV promoter: spleen focus-forming virus long terminal repeat (LTR) promoter
   5859..5882    +  misc_feature   MCS (fragment): pBluescript multiple cloning site
   5907..7073    +  CDS            STAT5B (fragment): STA5B_HUMAN - Experimental evidence at protein level: Swiss-Prot protein existence level 1. Carries out a dual function: signal transduction and activation of transcription. Mediates cellular responses to the cytokine KITLG/SCF and other growth factors. Binds to the GAS element and activates PRL-induced transcription. Positively regulates hematopoietic/erythroid differentiation. From Homo sapiens (Human).
   7086..7111    +  misc_feature   MCS (fragment): pBluescript multiple cloning site
   7111..7170    +  CDS            S (fragment): HBSAG_WHV6 - Experimental evidence at transcript level: Swiss-Prot protein existence level 2. The middle envelope protein plays an important role in the budding of the virion. It is involved in the induction of budding in a nucleocapsid independent way. In this process the majority of envelope proteins bud to form subviral lipoprotein particles of 22 nm of diameter that do not contain a nucleocapsid (By similarity). From Woodchuck hepatitis B virus (isolate w64/pWS23) (WHV).
   7302..7705    +  misc_feature   WPRE: woodchuck hepatitis virus posttranscriptional regulatory element
   7763..12      +  CDS            nef (fragment) (across the origin): NEF_HV1Z2 - Experimental evidence at protein level: Swiss-Prot protein existence level 1. Extracellular Nef protein targets CD4(+) T-lymphocytes for apoptosis by interacting with CXCR4 surface receptors. From Human immunodeficiency virus type 1 group M subtype D (isolate Z2/CDC-Z34) (HIV-1).
