[The description below was written by a language model from this plasmid's Addgene catalogue record and pLannotate feature annotations shown in this document.]
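Description:
SFFV-STAT5B-Brd 52 is a third-generation-style, self-inactivating HIV-1 lentiviral transfer plasmid built on the SFFV-MCS backbone and carrying a human STAT5B insert together with a construct-specific DNA barcode. It is propagated in E. coli through a high-copy ColE1/pUC origin with ampicillin selection (AmpR). The bacterial portion also retains an f1 origin, lac promoter/operator and lacZα remnants, and flanking T3 and T7 promoters. An SV40 poly(A) signal and SV40 origin lie downstream of the 3′ LTR.

The viral genome is transcribed in packaging cells from an RSV promoter fused to a truncated 5′ LTR, which makes expression Tat-independent. It is followed by the Ψ packaging signal with a gag fragment, the RRE for Rev-dependent nuclear export, and the cPPT/CTS. The ΔU3 3′ LTR inactivates LTR promoter activity after integration, so the internal spleen focus-forming virus (SFFV) promoter, which is strong in haematopoietic cells, drives the transgene. STAT5B sits between MCS remnants and is followed by WPRE, which enhances transcript stability and expression. According to the depositor, the barcode is cloned into an XbaI site after WPRE, giving the layout SFFV–TF–WPRE–barcode. The barcode itself is not annotated in the feature table. The insert is listed at about 1.2 kb and is annotated as a STAT5B fragment; the record does not say which portion or isoform of the protein it represents.

The plasmid belongs to a barcoded transcription factor library made for combinatorial screening of immune cell reprogramming. Placing the barcode within the transcribed and integrated region presumably lets the delivered factor be identified by sequencing in transduced cells.
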