Addgene plasmid #219032: SFFV-STAT5B-Brd 52
Purpose: Transcription factor STAT5B with a specific barcode assigned.
Depositing lab: Filipe Pereira. Depositing organization: Center for Neuroscience and Cell Biology, University of Coimbra. Publication: A combinatorial transcription factor screening platform for immune cell reprogramming. Kurochkin I, Altman AR, Caiado I, Pertiga-Cabral D, Halitzki E, Minaeva M, Zimmermannova O, Henriques-Oliveira L, Klein D, Nair M, Oliveira D, Cajal LR, Knittel R, Feick C, Ringner M, Martin M, Cirovic B, Pires CF, Rosa FF, Sitnicka E, Theis FJ, Pereira CF. Cell Syst. 2026 Jan 21;17(1):101457. doi: 10.1016/j.cels.2025.101457. Epub 2026 Jan 14. PubMed 41539305.
Backbone
  Vector backbone: SFFV-MCS
  Backbone size w/o insert (bp): 6638
  Vector type: Lentiviral
Growth in bacteria
  Bacterial resistance: Ampicillin, 100 μg/mL
  Growth temperature: 37°C
  Growth strain: NEB Stable
  Copy number: High Copy
Gene/Insert
  Gene/Insert name: STAT5B
  Species: H. sapiens (human)
  Insert size (bp): 1173
  Entrez Gene: STAT5B (a.k.a. GHISID2, STAT5)
  Promoter: The spleen focus-forming virus (SFFV) promoter
  Cloning method: Restriction Enzyme; 5′ cloning site Bsp119I (not destroyed); 3′ cloning site BstHI (not destroyed)
Terms and licenses: Academic/Nonprofit Terms; Industry Terms: Not Available to Industry
Depositor comments: Barcode sequence cloned into XbaI restriction site. Design of plasmid is as follows: SFFV-[TF sequence]-WPRE-[Barcode sequence].
How to cite: SFFV-STAT5B-Brd 52 was a gift from Filipe Pereira (Addgene plasmid # 219032 ; http://n2t.net/addgene:219032 ; RRID:Addgene_219032)
