>Addgene plasmid #219032 | SFFV-STAT5B-Brd 52 | depositor partial sequence | sequence record 427576 | TF ORF
ATGGCTGTGTGGATACAAGCTCAGCAGCTCCAAGGAGAAGCCCTTCATCAGATGCAAGCGTTATATGGCC
AGCATTTTCCCATTGAGGTGCGGCATTATTTATCCCAGTGGATTGAAAGCCAAGCATGGGACTCAGTAGA
TCTTGATAATCCACAGGAGAACATTAAGGCCACCCAGCTCCTGGAGGGCCTGGTGCAGGAGCTGCAGAAG
AAGGCAGAGCACCAGGTGGGGGAAGATGGGTTTTTACTGAAGATCAAGCTGGGGCACTATGCCACACAGC
TCCAGAACACGTATGACCGCTGCCCCATGGAGCTGGTCCGCTGCATCCGCCATATATTGTACAATGAACA
GAGGTTGGTCCGAGAAGCCAACAATGGTAGCTCTCCAGCTGGAAGCCTTGCTGATGCCATGTCCCAGAAA
CACCTCCAGATCAACCAGACGTTTGAGGAGCTGCGACTGGTCACGCAGGACACAGAGAATGAGTTAAAAA
AGCTGCAGCAGACTCAGGAGTACTTCATCATCCAGTACCAGGAGAGCCTGAGGATCCAAGCTCAGTTTGG
CCCGCTGGCCCAGCTGAGCCCCCAGGAGCGTCTGAGCCGGGAGACGGCCCTCCAGCAGAAGCAGGTGTCT
CTGGAGGCCTGGTTGCAGCGTGAGGCACAGACACTGCAGCAGTACCGCGTGGAGCTGGCCGAGAAGCACC
AGAAGACCCTGCAGCTGCTGCGGAAGCAGCAGACCATCATCCTGGATGACGAGCTGATCCAGTGGAAGCG
GCGGCAGCAGCTGGCCGGGAACGGCGGGCCCCCCGAGGGCAGCCTGGACGTGCTACAGTCCTGGTGTGAG
AAGTTGGCCGAGATCATCTGGCAGAACCGGCAGCAGATCCGCAGGGCTGAGCACCTCTGCCAGCAGCTGC
CCATCCCCGGCCCAGTGGAGGAGATGCTGGCCGAGGTCAACGCCACCATCACGGACATTATCTCAGCCCT
GGTGACCAGCACGTTCATCATTGAGAAGCAGCCTCCTCAGGTCCTGAAGACCCAGACCAAGTTTGCAGCC
ACTGTGCGCCTGCTGGTGGGCGGGAAGCTGAACGTGCACATGAACCCCCCCCAGGTGAAGGCCACCATCA
TCAGTGAGCAGCAGGCCAAGTCTCTGCTCAAGAACGAGAACACCCGCAAGTAA
