>Addgene plasmid #219032 | SFFV-STAT5B-Brd 52 | depositor partial sequence | sequence record 427577 | Barcode sequence
TGTACACTTTTTCGAGCGCT
